Addgene plasmid #248169: pSHARK6
Purpose: pBBR1 plasmid with constituitive lambda-CI (J23101-Bujard-Lambda-CI) and PirWT (PTet-RJ64-Pir4150) expression
Depositing lab: Thomas Gorochowski. Depositing organization: University of Bristol. Publication: SHARK: A Specialized Host for Assembling R6K Plasmids. Hina-Nilesh Joshi S, Jenkins C, Ulaeto D, Gorochowski TE. ACS Synth Biol. 2026 Jan 13. doi: 10.1021/acssynbio.5c00749. PubMed 41529903.
Backbone
  Vector backbone: pBBR1-SpecR
  Vector type: Bacterial Expression
Growth in bacteria
  Bacterial resistance: Spectinomycin, 50 μg/mL
  Growth temperature: 37°C
  Growth strain: NEB10Beta
  Copy number: Low Copy
Gene/Insert
  Gene/Insert name: LambdaCI-Pir4150
  Species: E. coli
  Mutation: Pir: T108I and P113S
  Cloning method: Golden Gate
Terms and licenses: Academic/Nonprofit Terms; Industry Terms: Not Available to Industry
Depositor comments: Please visit https://doi.org/10.1101/2025.10.06.680659 for bioRxiv preprint.
How to cite: pSHARK6 was a gift from Thomas Gorochowski (Addgene plasmid # 248169 ; http://n2t.net/addgene:248169 ; RRID:Addgene_248169)
