[The description below was written by a language model from this plasmid's Addgene catalogue record and pLannotate feature annotations shown in this document.]
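Description:
pSHARK6 is a low-copy bacterial expression plasmid of about 4.9 kb built on a pBBR1-SpecR backbone. It replicates through the broad-host-range pBBR1 oriV together with its cognate Rep protein, and it is selected with spectinomycin through an aadA (SmR) aminoglycoside adenylyltransferase gene, annotated as driven by a cat promoter and followed by a his operon terminator. An incP oriT is also annotated, which would allow conjugative mobilisation if transfer functions are supplied in trans. A short mutant FRT fragment lies next to the marker.

The Golden Gate-assembled payload consists of two expression units in the same orientation. The first expresses the phage λ cI repressor constitutively. The record describes it as a J23101 promoter with a Bujard ribosome binding site, and the automated annotation flags the promoter as a fragment of the related J23119 Anderson-family part. The second unit expresses pir, which encodes the π protein that initiates replication at R6K origins. It uses a PTet promoter (a tet operator is annotated) followed by a hammerhead ribozyme element, which probably corresponds to the RJ64 part and would act as a 5′ insulator upstream of the coding sequence. No tetR gene is annotated, so PTet is presumably unrepressed unless the host supplies TetR.

The record is inconsistent about the pir allele: the purpose line calls it wild type ("PirWT"), while the mutation field lists T108I and P113S. The associated work describes a specialised host for assembling R6K plasmids, so pSHARK6 appears to serve as a helper that supplies π in trans to maintain pir-dependent R6K-origin plasmids. The purpose of the λ cI is not explained in the record, though it could repress cI-regulated promoters.
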