Features (pLannotate 1.2.2; 13 found; start..end, strand, type, name):
     88..859     +  rep_origin     pBBR1 oriV: replication origin of the broad-host-range plasmid pBBR1 from Bordetella bronchiseptica; requires the pBBR1 Rep protein for replication
    860..1522    +  CDS            pBBR1 Rep: replication protein for the broad-host-range plasmid pBBR1 from Bordetella bronchiseptica
   1533..1641    -  oriT           oriT: incP origin of transfer
   1835..1894    -  terminator     his operon terminator: This putative transcriptin terminator from the E. coli his operon has a 2-bp deletion introduced during synthesis. Its efficiency has not been determined.
   1902..2693    -  CDS            SmR: aminoglycoside adenylyltransferase (Murphy, 1985); aadA; confers resistance to spectinomycin and streptomycin
   2694..2791    -  promoter       cat promoter: promoter of the E. coli cat gene encoding chloramphenicol acetyltransferase
   2817..2833    -  protein_bind   FRT (mutant) (fragment): FRT site with a mutation in the core sequence (Azam et al., 1997) FLP recombinase from the Saccharomyces cerevisiae 2μ plasmid
   2838..2869    +  promoter       J23119 promoter (fragment): bacterial promoter (Registry of Standard Biological Parts BBa J23119)
   2902..3615    +  CDS            λ repressor (sequence partly withheld): phage λ repressor; cI
   3714..3732    +  protein_bind   tet operator: tetO; bacterial operator O2 for the tetR and tetA genes tetracycline repressor TetR
   3738..3757    +  promoter       H1-2O2 promoter (fragment): doxycycline-inducible variant of the human H1 RNA promoter (Henriksen et al., 2007)
   3774..3823    +  misc_RNA       sTRSV HHRz: hammerhead ribozyme from the tobacco ringspot virus satellite RNA (Khvorova et al., 2003)
   3874..4788    +  CDS            pir: PIR_ECOLX - Experimental evidence at protein level: Swiss-Prot protein existence level 1. Initiation for plasmid R6K DNA replication. From Escherichia coli.
>Addgene plasmid #248169 | pSHARK6 | addgene full sequence | sequence record 500861 | Addgene Long Read Sequencing Result
CCCCCTACGGGCTTGCTCTCCGGGCTTCGCCCTGCGCGGTCGCTGCGCTCCCTTGCCAGCCCGTGGATAT
GTGGACGATGGCCGCGAGCGGCCACCGGCTGGCTCGCTTCGCTCGGCCCGTGGACAACCCTGCTGGACAA
GCTGATGGACAGGCTGCGCCTGCCCACGAGCTTGACCACAGGGATTGCCCACCGGCTACCCAGCCTTCGA
CCACATACCCACCGGCTCCAACTGCGCGGCCTGCGGCCTTGCCCCATCAATTTTTTTAATTTTCTCTGGG
GAAAAGCCTCCGGCCTGCGGCCTGCGCGCTTCGCTTGCCGGTTGGACACCAAGTGGAAGGCGGGTCAAGG
CTCGCGCAGCGACCGCGCAGCGGCTTGGCCTTGACGCGCCTGGAACGACCCAAGCCTATGCGAGTGGGGG
CAGTCGAAGGGCGAAGCCCGCCCGCCTGCCCCCCGAGCCTCACGGCGGCGAGTGCGGGGGTTCCAAGGGG
GCAGCGCCACCTTGGGCAAGGCCGAAGGCCGCGCAGTCGATCAACAAGCCCCGGAGGGGCCACTTTTTGC
CGGAGGGGGAGCCGCGCCGAAGGCGTGGGGGAACCCCGCAGGGGTGCCCTTCTTTGGGCACCAAAGAACT
AGATATAGGGCGAAATGCGAAAGACTTAAAAATCAACAACTTAAAAAAGGGGGGTACGCAACAGCTCATT
GCGGCACCCCCCGCAATAGCTCATTGCGTAGGTTAAAGAAAATCTGTAATTGACTGCCACTTTTACGCAA
CGCATAATTGTTGTCGCGCTGCCGAAAAGTTGCAGCTGATTGCGCATGGTGCCGCAACCGTGCGGCACCC
CTACCGCATGGAGATAAGCATGGCCACGCAGTCCAGAGAAATCGGCATTCAAGCCAAGAACAAGCCCGGT
CACTGGGTGCAAACGGAACGCAAAGCGCATGAGGCGTGGGCCGGGCTTATTGCGAGGAAACCCACGGCGG
CAATGCTGCTGCATCACCTCGTGGCGCAGATGGGCCACCAGAACGCCGTGGTGGTCAGCCAGAAGACACT
TTCCAAGCTCATCGGACGTTCTTTGCGGACGGTCCAATACGCAGTCAAGGACTTGGTGGCCGAGCGCTGG
ATCTCCGTCGTGAAGCTCAACGGCCCCGGCACCGTGTCGGCCTACGTGGTCAATGACCGCGTGGCGTGGG
GCCAGCCCCGCGACCAGTTGCGCCTGTCGGTGTTCAGTGCCGCCGTGGTGGTTGATCACGACGACCAGGA
CGAATCGCTGTTGGGGCATGGCGACCTGCGCCGCATCCCGACCCTGTATCCGGGCGAGCAGCAACTACCG
ACCGGCCCCGGCGAGGAGCCGCCCAGCCAGCCCGGCATTCCGGGCATGGAACCAGACCTGCCAGCCTTGA
CCGAAACGGAGGAATGGGAACGGCGCGGGCAGCAGCGCCTGCCGATGCCCGATGAGCCGTGTTTTCTGGA
CGATGGCGAGCCGTTGGAGCCGCCGACACGGGTAACGCTGCCGCGCCGGTAGGGCCGGCCTACGGCCAGC
CTCGCAGAGCAGGATTCCCGTTGAGCACCGCCAGGTGCGAATAAGGGACAGTGAAGAAGGAACACCCGCT
CGCGGGTGGGCCTACTTCACCTATCCTGCCCGGCTGACGCCGTTGGATACACCAAGGAAAGTCTACACGA
ACCCTTTGGCAAAATCCTGTATATCGTGCGAAAAAGGATGGATATACCGAAAAAATCGCTATAATGACCC
CGAAGCAGGGTTATGCAGCGGAAAAGGCAAGAAGTTCCTATTCTCAAGAAAGAATAGGAACTTCAGGTGG
CAAACGCGAAGTAATCTTTTCGGTTTTAAAGAAAAAGGGCAGGGTGGTGACACCTTGCCCGTTTTTTTGC
CGGAGCTAGTATTATTTGCCGACTACCTTGGTGATCTCGCCTTTCACGTAGTGGACAAATTCTTCCAACT
GATCTGTGCGCGAGGCCAAGCGATCTTCTTCTTGTCCAAGATAAGCCTGTCTAGCTTCAAGTATGACGGG
CTGATACTGGGCCGGCAGGCGCTCCATTGCCCAGTCGGCAGCGACATCCTTCGGCGCGATTTTGCCGGTT
ACTGCGCTGTACCAAATGCGGGACAACGTAAGCACTACATTTCGCTCATCGCCAGCCCAGTCGGGCGGCG
AGTTCCATAGCGTTAAGGTTTCATTTAGCGCCTCAAATAGATCCTGTTCAGGAACCGGATCAAAGAGTTC
CTCCGCCGCTGGACCTACCAAGGCAACGCTATGTTCTCTTGCTTTTGTCAGCAAGATAGCCAGATCAATG
TCGATCGTGGCTGGCTCGAAGATACCTGCAAGAATGTCATTGCGCTGCCATTCTCCAAATTGCAGTTCGC
GCTTAGCTGGATAACGCCACGGAATGATGTCGTCGTGCACAACAATGGTGACTTCTACAGCGCGGAGAAT
CTCGCTCTCTCCAGGGGAAGCCGAAGTTTCCAAAAGGTCGTTGATCAAAGCTCGCCGCGTTGTTTCATCA
AGCCTTACGGTCACCGTAACCAGCAAATCAATATCACTGTGTGGCTTCAGGCCGCCATCCACTGCGGAGC
CGTACAAATGTACGGCCAGCAACGTCGGTTCGAGATGGCGCTCGATGACGCCAACTACCTCTGATAGTTG
AGTCGATACTTCGGCGATCACCGCTTCCCTCATTTTAGCTTCCTTAGCTCCTGAAAATCTCGATAACTCA
AAAAATACGCCCGGTAGTGATCTTATTTCATTATGGTGAAAGTTGGAACCTCTTACGTGCCCGATCGAAG
TTCCTATTCTCAAGAAAGAATAGGAACTTCGGAGTTTACAGCTAGCTCAGTCCTAGGTATTATGCTAGCT
ACTGAATTCATTAAAGAGGAGAAAGGTACCAATGAGCACAAAAAAGAAA
[261 nt withheld, positions 2920-3180]
ATGCAGCCGTCACTTAGAAGTGAGTATGAGTACCCTGTTTTTTCTCATGTTCAGGCAGGGATGTTCTCAC
CTGAGCTTAGAACCTTTACCAAAGGTGATGCGGAGAGATGGGTAAGCACAACCAAAAAAGCCAGTGATTC
TGCATTCTGGCTTGAGGTTGAAGGTAATTCCATGACCGCACCAACAGGCTCCAAGCCAAGCTTTCCTGAC
GGAATGTTAATTCTCGTTGACCCTGAGCAGGCTGTTGAGCCAGGTGATTTCTGCATAGCCAGACTTGGGG
GTGATGAGTTTACCTTCAAGAAACTGATCAGGGATAGCGGTCAGGTGTTTTTACAACCACTAAACCCACA
GTACCCAATGATCCCATGCAATGAGAGTTGTTCCGTTGTGGGGAAAGTTATCGCTAGTCAGTGGCCTGAA
GAGACGTTTGGCTGAAGGTTTCAGCCAAAAAACTTAAGACCGCCGGTCTTGTCCACTACCTTGCAGTAAT
GCGGTGGACAGGATCGGCGGTTTTCTTTTCTCTTCTCAATACTTCCCTATCAGTGATAGAGATTGACATC
CCTATCAGTGATAGAGATACTGAGCACTACTAGCTGTCACCGGATGTGCTTTCCGGTCTGATGAGTCCGT
GAGGACGAAACAGCCTCTACAAATAATTTTGTTTAATACTAGAGAAAGAGGGGAAATACTAGAATGAGAC
TCAAGGTCATGATGGACGTGAACAAAAAAACGAAAATTCGCCACCGAAACGAGCTAAATCACACCCTGGC
TCAACTTCCTTTGCCCGCAAAGCGAGTGATGTATATGGCGCTTGCTCCCATTGATAGCAAAGAACCTCTT
GAACGAGGGCGAGTTTTCAAAATTAGGGCTGAAGATCTTGCAGCGCTCGCCAAAATCACCCCATCGCTTG
CTTATCGACAATTAAAAGAGGGTGGTAAATTACTTGGTGCCAGCAAAATTTCGCTAAGAGGGGATGATAT
CATTGCTTTAGCTAAAGAGCTTAACCTGCCCTTTATTGCTAAAAACTCCTCTGAAGAGTTAGATCTTAAC
ATTATTGAGTGGATAGCTTATTCAAATGATGAAGGATACTTGTCTTTAAAATTCACCAGAACCATAGAAC
CATATATCTCTAGCCTTATTGGGAAAAAAAATAAATTCACAACGCAATTGTTAACGGCAAGCTTACGCTT
AAGTAGCCAGTATTCATCTTCTCTTTATCAACTTATCAGGAAGCATTACTCTAATTTTAAGAAGAAAAAT
TATTTTATTATTTCCGTTGATGAGTTAAAGGAAGAGTTAATAGCTTATACTTTTGATAAAGATGGAAATA
TTGAGTACAAATACCCTGACTTTCCTATTTTTAAAAGGGATGTGTTAAATAAAGCCATTGCTGAAATTAA
AAAGAAAACAGAAATATCGTTTGTTGGCTTCACTGTTCATGAAAAAGAAGGAAGAAAAATTAGTAAGCTG
AAGTTCGAATTTGTCGTTGATGAAGATGAATTTTCTGGCGATAAAGATGATGAAGCTTTTTTTATGAATT
TATCTGAAGCTGATGCAGCTTTTCTCAAGGTATTTGATGAAACCGTACCTCCCAAAAAAGCTAAGGGGTG
AAGGTGGCCAATTATTGAAGGCCTCCCTAACGGGGGGCCTTTTTTTGTTTCTGGTCTGCCCTCGCTT
